Addgene plasmid #138746: pHIE065 ZF43x12-S mKate2 EF1a EBFP2-P2A-BlastR
Purpose: Integration Vector, assembled with pHIE049 (TUPV1), pJM451 (TUPV2), pPD612
Depositing lab: Joshua Leonard. Depositing organization: Northwestern University. Publication: The COMET toolkit for composing customizable genetic programs in mammalian cells. Donahue PS, Draut JW, Muldoon JJ, Edelstein HI, Bagheri N, Leonard JN. Nat Commun. 2020 Feb 7;11(1):779. doi: 10.1038/s41467-019-14147-5. PubMed 32034124.
Backbone
  Vector backbone: pPD630 Integration Vector
  Vector type: Mammalian Expression, Synthetic Biology
Growth in bacteria
  Bacterial resistance: Kanamycin, 50 μg/mL
  Growth temperature: 30°C
  Growth strain: NEB Stable
  Copy number: High Copy
Gene/Insert
  Gene/Insert name: ZF43x12-Spaced
  Species: Synthetic
  Cloning method: Restriction Enzyme; 5′ cloning site unknown (unknown if destroyed)
Terms and licenses: Academic/Nonprofit Terms; Industry Terms: Not Available to Industry
Depositor comments: Leonard lab plasmid reference number: L1548
How to cite: pHIE065 ZF43x12-S mKate2 EF1a EBFP2-P2A-BlastR was a gift from Joshua Leonard (Addgene plasmid # 138746 ; http://n2t.net/addgene:138746 ; RRID:Addgene_138746)
