[The description below was written by a language model from this plasmid's Addgene catalogue record and pLannotate feature annotations shown in this document.]
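Description:
pHIE065 ZF43x12-S mKate2 EF1a EBFP2-P2A-BlastR is a mammalian expression and synthetic-biology plasmid built on the pPD630 integration vector backbone, from the COMET toolkit for composing genetic programs in mammalian cells. The record describes it as an integration vector assembled from two transcription-unit positioning vectors (pHIE049 and pJM451) together with pPD612. It is maintained in bacteria through a high-copy ColE1/pUC-type origin and a kanamycin resistance gene. The 10.4 kb sequence carries several repeated elements.

The payload consists of two transcription units in the same orientation. The first is a reporter. The named synthetic insert, ZF43x12-Spaced, is by its name an array of twelve spaced binding sites for the ZF43 zinc-finger domain. It is not itself annotated in the feature table, but presumably lies upstream of the annotated minimal TATA-box promoter, which drives the red fluorescent protein mKate2 and ends in a bGH polyadenylation signal. With low basal activity from the minimal promoter, mKate2 output should depend on a cognate zinc-finger transcription factor supplied separately. The second unit is constitutive: the human EF-1α core promoter and intron A express EBFP2 linked by a P2A peptide to blasticidin S deaminase, also with a bGH poly(A) signal, so cells carrying the cassette are both blue-fluorescent and blasticidin-selectable.

The table also shows a puromycin N-acetyltransferase coding sequence followed by a β-globin fragment and rabbit β-globin poly(A) signal, with no promoter annotated upstream. This would be consistent with a marker activated only after site-specific genomic integration, but the record does not state the integration mechanism, recombinase sites or target locus. A short TRE3GV-like match near the EF-1α region is fragmentary and probably incidental.
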