Features (pLannotate 1.2.2; 19 found; start..end, strand, type, name):
      1..600     +  CDS            PuroR: puromycin N-acetyltransferase; pac from Streptomyces alboniger; confers resistance to puromycin
    630..707     +  CDS            HBB (fragment): HBB_PONPY - Experimental evidence at transcript level: Swiss-Prot protein existence level 2. Involved in oxygen transport from the lung to the various peripheral tissues. From Pongo pygmaeus (Bornean orangutan).
    778..833     +  polyA_signal   β-globin poly(A) signal: rabbit β-globin polyadenylation signal (Gil and Proudfoot, 1987)
   1494..1519    -  misc_feature   MCS (fragment): pBluescript multiple cloning site
   2250..2266    +  promoter       minP (fragment): minimal TATA-box promoter with low basal activity
   2308..3003    +  CDS            mKate2: mKate2 is a basic (constitutively fluorescent) red fluorescent protein published in 2009, derived from Entacmaea quadricolor. It is reported to be a rapidly-maturing monomer with moderate acid sensitivity.
   3057..3168    +  polyA_signal   bGH poly(A) signal: bovine growth hormone polyadenylation signal
   3653..3678    -  misc_feature   MCS (fragment): pBluescript multiple cloning site
   4349..4560    +  promoter       EF-1α core promoter: core promoter for human elongation factor EF-1α
   4561..4674    +  intron         EF-1α intron A (fragment): intron upstream of the start codon of human EF-1α
   5300..5503    +  intron         EF-1α intron A: truncated intron upstream of the start codon of human EF-1α
   5512..5546    +  promoter       TRE3GV promoter (fragment): 3rd-generation Tet-responsive promoter that can be activated by binding of Tet-On® 3G, optimized for retroviral and lentiviral vectors
   5619..6335    +  CDS            EBFP2: EBFP2 is a basic (constitutively fluorescent) blue fluorescent protein published in 2007, derived from Aequorea victoria. It is reported to be a rapidly-maturing monomer with moderate acid sensitivity.
   6432..6830    +  CDS            BSD: blasticidin S deaminase; Aspergillus terreus BSD; confers resistance to blasticidin
   6881..6992    +  polyA_signal   bGH poly(A) signal: bovine growth hormone polyadenylation signal
   7477..7502    -  misc_feature   MCS (fragment): pBluescript multiple cloning site
   7964..8773    -  CDS            KanR: aminoglycoside phosphotransferase; aph(3')-Ia; confers resistance to kanamycin in bacteria or G418 (Geneticin®) in eukaryotes
   8932..9520    -  rep_origin     ori: high-copy-number ColE1/pMB1/pBR322/pUC origin of replication
  10004..10029   -  misc_feature   MCS (fragment): pBluescript multiple cloning site
>Addgene plasmid #138746 | pHIE065 ZF43x12-S mKate2 EF1a EBFP2-P2A-BlastR | addgene full sequence | sequence record 319328 | Addgene NGS Result
ATGACCGAGTACAAGCCCACGGTGCGCCTCGCCACCCGCGACGACGTCCCCCGGGCCGTACGCACCCTCG
CCGCCGCGTTCGCCGACTACCCCGCCACGCGCCACACCGTCGACCCGGACCGCCACATCGAGCGGGTCAC
CGAGCTGCAAGAACTCTTCCTCACGCGCGTCGGGCTCGACATCGGCAAGGTGTGGGTCGCGGACGACGGC
GCCGCGGTGGCGGTCTGGACCACGCCGGAGAGCGTCGAAGCGGGGGCGGTGTTCGCCGAGATCGGCCCGC
GCATGGCCGAGTTGAGCGGTTCCCGGCTGGCCGCGCAGCAACAGATGGAAGGCCTCCTGGCGCCGCACCG
GCCCAAGGAGCCCGCGTGGTTCCTGGCCACCGTCGGCGTCTCGCCCGACCACCAGGGCAAGGGTCTGGGC
AGCGCCGTCGTGCTCCCCGGAGTGGAGGCGGCCGAGCGCGCCGGGGTGCCCGCCTTCCTGGAGACATCCG
CGCCCCGCAACCTCCCCTTCTACGAGCGGCTCGGCTTCACCGTCACCGCCGACGTCGAGGTGCCCGAAGG
ACCGCGCACCTGGTGCATGACCCGCAAGCCCGGTGCCTGAGCTTCCACTGGATTGTACAATTACCAACTG
AATTCACTCCTCAGGTGCAGGCTGCCTATCAGAAGGTGGTGGCTGGTGTGGCCAATGCCCTGGCTCACAA
ATACCACTGAGATCTTTTTCCCTCTGCCAAAAATTATGGGGACATCATGAAGCCCCTTGAGCATCTGACT
TCTGGCTAATAAAGGAAATTTATTTTCATTGCAATAGTGTGTTGGAATTTTTTGTGTCTCTCACTCGGAA
GGACATATGGGAGGGCAAATCATTTAAAACATCAGAATGAGTATTTGGTTTAGAGTTTGGCAACATATGC
CCATATGCTGGCTGCCATGAACAAAGGTTGGCTATAAAGAGGTCATCAGTATATGAAACAGCCCCCTGCT
GTCCATTCCTTATTCCATAGAAAAGCCTTGACTTGAGGTTAGATTTTTTTTATATTTTGTTTTGTGTTAT
TTTTTTCTTTAACATCCCTAAAATTTTCCTTACATGTTTTACTAGCCAGATTTTTCCTCCTCTCCTGACT
ACTCCCAGTCATAGCTGTCCCTCTTCTCTTATGGAGATCCGGGCCTAGCATCGCGATAAGCTCTAGAGGG
ACAGCCCCCCCCCAAAGCCCCCAGGGATGTAATTACGTCCCTCCCCCGCTAGGGGGCAGCAGCGAGCCGC
CCGGGGCTCCGCTCCGGTCCGGCGCTCCCCCCGCATCCCCGAGCCGGCAGCGTGCGGGGACAGCCCGGGC
ACGGGGAAGGTGGCACGGGATCGCTTTCCTCTGAACGCTTCTCGCTGCTCTTTGAGCCTGCAGACACCTG
GGGGGATACGGGGAAAAAGCTTTAGGCTGAAAGAGAGATTTAGAATGACAGAATCATAGAACGGCCTGCG
TACGGATGGGGCTCTAGCTCTAGAGCTTGATATCGAATTCCTGCAGCCCCGCTAGAGGGACAGCCCCCCC
CCAAAGCCCCCAGGGATGTAATTACGTCCCTCCCCCGCTAGGGGGCAGCAGCGAGCCGCCCGGGGCTCCG
CTCCGGTCCGGCGCTCCCCCCGCATCCCCGAGCCGGCAGCGTGCGGGGACAGCCCGGGCACGGGGAAGGT
GGCACGGGATCGCTTTCCTCTGAACGCTTCTCGCTGCTCTTTGAGCCTGCAGACACCTGGGGGGATACGG
GGAAAAAGCTTTAGGCTGAAAGAGAGATTTAGAATGACAGAATCATAGAACGGCCTGGGCGCGCCTGGTG
GCGAACGATCAACAGACGGGAGATTGCCAAGGTCTTGACAAACGAGTGCTAGTACAAGATCTGAATTCGG
ATCCAGAGTGAGGACTACCTATAGAAGTAAGAGTGAGGACAATCGTATACAAGTAGATCCAGAGTGAGGA
CTACCTATAGAAGTAAGAGTGAGGACAATCGTATACAAGTAGATCCAGAGTGAGGACTACCTATAGAAGT
AAGAGTGAGGACAATCGTATACAAGTAGATCCCTCTAGAGGGAGATCCAGAGTGAGGACTACCTATAGAA
GTAAGAGTGAGGACAATCGTATACAAGTAGATCCAGAGTGAGGACTACCTATAGAAGTAAGAGTGAGGAC
AATCGTATACAAGTAGATCCAGAGTGAGGACTACCTATAGAAGTAAGAGTGAGGACAATCGTATACAAGT
AGATCCCTCTAGAGGGTATATAATGGGGGCCACTAGTCTACTACCAGAGCTCATCGCTAGCGCCACCATG
GTGAGCGAGCTGATTAAGGAGAACATGCACATGAAGCTGTATATGGAGGGCACCGTGAACAACCACCACT
TCAAGTGTACCTCCGAGGGCGAAGGCAAGCCCTACGAGGGCACCCAGACCATGAGAATCAAGGCGGTCGA
GGGCGGCCCTCTCCCCTTCGCCTTCGACATCCTGGCTACCAGCTTCATGTACGGCAGCAAAACCTTCATC
AACCACACCCAGGGCATCCCCGACTTCTTTAAGCAGTCCTTCCCCGAGGGCTTCACATGGGAGAGAGTCA
CCACATACGAAGATGGGGGCGTGCTGACCGCTACCCAGGACACCAGCCTCCAGGACGGCTGCCTCATCTA
CAACGTCAAGATCAGAGGGGTGAACTTCCCATCCAACGGCCCTGTGATGCAGAAGAAAACACTCGGCTGG
GAGGCCTCCACCGAAACCCTGTACCCCGCTGACGGCGGCCTGGAAGGCAGAGCCGACATGGCCCTGAAGC
TCGTGGGCGGGGGCCACCTGATCTGCAACTTGAAAACCACATACAGATCCAAGAAACCCGCTAAGAACCT
CAAGATGCCCGGCGTCTACTATGTGGACAGGAGACTGGAAAGAATCAAGGAGGCCGACAAAGAAACCTAC
GTCGAGCAGCACGAGGTGGCTGTGGCCAGATACTGCGACCTCCCTAGCAAACTGGGGCACAGATGAGCGG
CCGCTCGAGTCTAGAGGGCCCGTTTAAACCCGCTGATCAGCCTCGACTGTGCCTTCTAGTTGCCAGCCAT
CTGTTGTTTGCCCCTCCCCCGTGCCTTCCTTGACCCTGGAAGGTGCCACTCCCACTGTCCTTTCCTAATA
AAATGAGGAAATTGCATCGCATTGTCTGAGTAGGTGTCATTCTATTCTGGGGGGTGGGGTGGGGCAGGAC
AGCAAGGGGGAGGATTGGGAAGTCAATAGCAGGCATGCTGGGGATGCGGTGGGCTCTATGGCTTCTGAGG
CAGGTCGAGGGTACATGCGCCTTACTCCTTGTGAGCGCATCGCGATAAGCTCTAGAGGGACAGCCCCCCC
CCAAAGCCCCCAGGGATGTAATTACGTCCCTCCCCCGCTAGGGGGCAGCAGCGAGCCGCCCGGGGCTCCG
CTCCGGTCCGGCGCTCCCCCCGCATCCCCGAGCCGGCAGCGTGCGGGGACAGCCCGGGCACGGGGAAGGT
GGCACGGGATCGCTTTCCTCTGAACGCTTCTCGCTGCTCTTTGAGCCTGCAGACACCTGGGGGGATACGG
GGAAAAAGCTTTAGGCTGAAAGAGAGATTTAGAATGACAGAATCATAGAACGGCCTGCGTACGGATGGGG
CTCTAGCTCTAGAGCTTGATATCGAATTCCTGCAGCCCCGCTAGAGGGACAGCCCCCCCCCAAAGCCCCC
AGGGATGTAATTACGTCCCTCCCCCGCTAGGGGGCAGCAGCGAGCCGCCCGGGGCTCCGCTCCGGTCCGG
CGCTCCCCCCGCATCCCCGAGCCGGCAGCGTGCGGGGACAGCCCGGGCACGGGGAAGGTGGCACGGGATC
GCTTTCCTCTGAACGCTTCTCGCTGCTCTTTGAGCCTGCAGACACCTGGGGGGATACGGGGAAAAAGCTT
TAGGCTGAAAGAGAGATTTAGAATGACAGAATCATAGAACGGCCTGGGCGCGCCTGGTGGCGAACGATCA
ACAGACGGGAGAGGGCAAAACCGATGTTGACGGACTAATCCTGACAAGATCTGGGGAGGTCGCTGAGTAG
TGCGCGAGCAAAATTTAAGCTACAACAAGGCAAGGCTTGACCGACAATTGCATGAAGAATCTGCTTAGGG
TTAGGCGTTTTGCGCTGCTTCGCGATGTACGGGCCAGATATACGCGTGAGTAATTCATACAAAAGGACTC
GCCCCTGCCTTGGGGAATCCCAGGGACCGTCGTTAAACTCCCACTAACGTAGAACCCAGAGATCGCTGCG
TTCCCGCCCCCTCACCCGCCCGCTCTCGTCATCACTGAGGTGGAGAAGAGCATGCGTGAGGCTCCGGTGC
CCGTCAGTGGGCAGAGCGCACATCGCCCACAGTCCCCGAGAAGTTGGGGGGAGGGGTCGGCAATTGAACC
GGTGCCTAGAGAAGGTGGCGCGGGGTAAACTGGGAAAGTGATGTCGTGTACTGGCTCCGCCTTTTTCCCG
AGGGTGGGGGAGAACCGTATATAAGTGCAGTAGTCGCCGTGAACGTTCTTTTTCGCAACGGGTTTGCCGC
CAGAACACAGGTAAGTGCCGTGTGTGGTTCCCGCGGGCCTGGCCTCTTTACGGGTTATGGCCCTTGCGTG
CCTTGAATTACTTCCACGCCCCTGGCTGCAGTACGTGATTCTTGATCCCGAGCTTCGGGTTGGAAGTGGG
TGGGAGAGTTCGAGGCCTTGCGCTTAAGGAGCCCCTTCGCCTCGTGCTTGAGTTGAGGCCTGGCTTGGGC
GCTGGGGCCGCCGCGTGCGAATCTGGTGGCACCTTCGCGCCTGTCTCGCTGCTTTCGATAAGTCTCTAGC
CATTTAAAATTTTTGATGACCTGCTGCGACGCTTTTTTTCTGGCAAGATAGTCTTGTAAATGCGGGCCAA
GATCTGCACACTGGTATTTCGGTTTTTGGGGCCGCGGGCGGCGACGGGGCCCGTGCGTCCCAGCGCACAT
GTTCGGCGAGGCGGGGCCTGCGAGCGCGGCCACCGAGAATCGGACGGGGGTAGTCTCAAGCTGGCCGGCC
TGCTCTGGTGCCTGGCCTCGCGCCGCCGTGTATCGCCCCGCCCTGGGCGGCAAGGCTGGCCCGGTCGGCA
CCAGTTGCGTGAGCGGAAAGATGGCCGCTTCCCGGCCCTGCTGCAGGGAGCTCAAAATGGAGGACGCGGC
GCTCGGGAGAGCGGGCGGGTGAGTCACCCACACAAAGGAAAAGGGCCTTTCCGTCCTCAGCCGTCGCTTC
ATGTGACTCCACGGAGTACCGGGCGCCGTCCAGGCACCTCGATTAGTTCTCGAGCTTTTGGAGTACGTCG
TCTTTAGGTTGGGGGGAGGGGTTTTATGCGATGGAGTTTCCCCACACTGAGTGGGTGGAGACTGAAGTTA
GGCCAGCTTGGCACTTGATGTAATTCTCCTTGGAATTTGCCCTTTTTGAGTTTGGATCTTGGTTCATTCT
CAAGCCTCAGACAGTGGTTCAAAGTTTTTTTCTTCCATTTCAGGTGTCGTGAGAGCTCGTTTAGTGAACC
GTCAGATCGCCTGGAGACGCCATCCACGCTGTTTTGACCTCCATAGAAGAGAACGGGACCGATCCAAATT
CTCGAGGCTAGCGCCACCATGGTGAGCAAGGGCGAGGAGCTGTTCACCGGGGTGGTGCCCATCCTGGTCG
AGCTGGACGGCGACGTAAACGGCCACAAGTTCAGCGTGAGGGGCGAGGGCGAGGGCGATGCCACCAACGG
CAAGCTGACCCTGAAGTTCATCTGCACCACCGGCAAGCTGCCCGTGCCCTGGCCCACCCTCGTGACCACC
CTGAGCCACGGCGTGCAGTGCTTCGCCCGCTACCCCGACCACATGAAGCAGCACGACTTCTTCAAGTCCG
CCATGCCCGAAGGCTACGTCCAGGAGCGCACCATCTTCTTCAAGGACGACGGCACCTACAAGACCCGCGC
CGAGGTGAAGTTCGAGGGCGACACCCTAGTGAACCGCATCGAGCTGAAGGGCGTCGACTTCAAGGAGGAC
GGCAACATCCTGGGGCACAAGCTGGAGTACAACTTCAACAGCCACAACATCTATATCATGGCCGTCAAGC
AGAAGAACGGCATCAAGGTGAACTTCAAGATCCGCCACAACGTGGAGGACGGCAGCGTGCAGCTCGCCGA
CCACTACCAGCAGAACACCCCCATCGGCGACGGCCCCGTGCTGCTGCCCGACAGCCACTACCTGAGCACC
CAGTCCGTGCTGAGCAAAGACCCCAACGAGAAGCGCGATCACATGGTCCTGCTGGAGTTCCGCACCGCCG
CCGGGATCACTCTCGGCATGGACGAGCTGTACAAGGAATTCGGTAGCAAGCTTGGTAGTGGAGCAACTAA
CTTTTCCCTGCTCAAACAAGCCGGGGATGTAGAGGAGAACCCCGGCCCCGCCCCCCTTAAGATGGCCAAG
CCTTTGTCTCAAGAAGAATCCACCCTCATTGAAAGAGCAACGGCTACAATCAACAGCATCCCCATCTCTG
AGGACTACAGCGTCGCCAGCGCAGCTCTCTCTAGCGACGGCCGCATCTTCACTGGTGTCAATGTATATCA
TTTTACTGGGGGACCTTGTGCAGAACTCGTGGTGCTGGGCACTGCTGCTGCTGCGGCAGCTGGCAACCTG
ACTTGTATCGTCGCGATCGGAAATGAGAACAGGGGCATCTTGAGCCCCTGCGGACGGTGCCGACAGGTGC
TTCTCGATCTGCATCCTGGGATCAAAGCCATAGTGAAGGACAGTGATGGACAGCCGACGGCAGTTGGGAT
TCGTGAATTGCTGCCCTCTGGTTATGTGTGGGAGGGCTAAGCGGCCGCTCGAGTCTAGAGGGCCCGTTTA
AACCCGCTGATCAGCCTCGACTGTGCCTTCTAGTTGCCAGCCATCTGTTGTTTGCCCCTCCCCCGTGCCT
TCCTTGACCCTGGAAGGTGCCACTCCCACTGTCCTTTCCTAATAAAATGAGGAAATTGCATCGCATTGTC
TGAGTAGGTGTCATTCTATTCTGGGGGGTGGGGTGGGGCAGGACAGCAAGGGGGAGGATTGGGAAGTCAA
TAGCAGGCATGCTGGGGATGCGGTGGGCTCTATGGCTTCTGAGGCAGGTCGAAGAACTATTTCCTGGCTG
TTACGCGAGCGCATCGCGATAAGCTCTAGAGGGACAGCCCCCCCCCAAAGCCCCCAGGGATGTAATTACG
TCCCTCCCCCGCTAGGGGGCAGCAGCGAGCCGCCCGGGGCTCCGCTCCGGTCCGGCGCTCCCCCCGCATC
CCCGAGCCGGCAGCGTGCGGGGACAGCCCGGGCACGGGGAAGGTGGCACGGGATCGCTTTCCTCTGAACG
CTTCTCGCTGCTCTTTGAGCCTGCAGACACCTGGGGGGATACGGGGAAAAAGCTTTAGGCTGAAAGAGAG
ATTTAGAATGACAGAATCATAGAACGGCCTGCGTACGGATGGGGCTCTAGCTCTAGAGCTTGATATCGAA
TTCCTGCAGCCCCGCTAGAGGGACAGCCCCCCCCCAAAGCCCCCAGGGATGTAATTACGTCCCTCCCCCG
CTAGGGGGCAGCAGCGAGCCGCCCGGGGCTCCGCTCCGGTCCGGCGCTCCCCCCGCATCCCCGAGCCGGC
AGCGTGCGGGGACAGCCCGGGCACGGGGAAGGTGGCACGGGATCGCTTTCCTCTGAACGCTTCTCGCTGC
TCTTTGAGCCTGCAGACACCTGGGGGGATACGGGGAAAAAGCTTTAGGCTGAAAGAGAGATTTAGAATGA
CAGAATCATAGAACGGCCTGGGCGCGCCTGGTGGCGAACGATCAACAGACGGGAGAGGACTAGAGGATGC
ACATGTGACCGAGGGATGGAACGACGCGTAACTCACGTTAAGGGATTTTGGTCATGAGCTTGCGCCGTCC
CGTCAAGTCAGCGTAATGCTCTGCCAGTGTTACAACCAATTAACCAATTCTGATTAGAAAAACTCATCGA
GCATCAAATGAAACTGCAATTTATTCATATCAGGATTATCAATACCATATTTTTGAAAAAGCCGTTTCTG
TAATGAAGGAGAAAACTCACCGAGGCAGTTCCATAGGATGGCAAGATCCTGGTATCGGTCTGCGATTCCG
ACTCGTCCAACATCAATACAACCTATTAATTTCCCCTCGTCAAAAATAAGGTTATCAAGTGAGAAATCAC
CATGAGTGACGACTGAATCCGGTGAGAATGGCAAAAGTTTATGCATTTCTTTCCAGACTTGTTCAACAGG
CCAGCCATTACGCTCGTCATCAAAATCACTCGCATCAACCAAACCGTTATTCATTCGTGATTGCGCCTGA
GCGAGACGAAATACGCGATCGCTGTTAAAAGGACAATTACAAACAGGAATCGAATGCAACCGGCGCAGGA
ACACTGCCAGCGCATCAACAATATTTTCACCTGAATCAGGATATTCTTCTAATACCTGGAATGCTGTTTT
TCCGGGGATCGCAGTGGTGAGTAACCATGCATCATCAGGAGTACGGATAAAATGCTTGATGGTCGGAAGA
GGCATAAATTCCGTCAGCCAGTTTAGTCTGACCATCTCATCTGTAACATCATTGGCAACGCTACCTTTGC
CATGTTTCAGAAACAACTCTGGCGCATCGGGCTTCCCATACAAGCGATAGATTGTCGCACCTGATTGCCC
GACATTATCGCGAGCCCATTTATACCCATATAAATCAGCATCCATGTTGGAATTTAATCGCGGCCTCGAC
GTTTCCCGTTGAATATGGCTCATAACACCCCTTGTATTACTGTTTATGTAAGCAGACAGTTTTATTGTTC
ATGATGATATATTTTTATCTTGTGCAATGTAACATCAGAGATTTTGAGACACGGGCCATGCTAGCTCCAG
CAAAAGGCCAGGAACCGTAAAAAGGCCGCGTTGCTGGCGTTTTTCCATAGGCTCCGCCCCCCTGACGAGC
ATCACAAAAATCGACGCTCAAGTCAGAGGTGGCGAAACCCGACAGGACTATAAAGATACCAGGCGTTTCC
CCCTGGAAGCTCCCTCGTGCGCTCTCCTGTTCCGACCCTGCCGCTTACCGGATACCTGTCCGCCTTTCTC
CCTTCGGGAAGCGTGGCGCTTTCTCATAGCTCACGCTGTAGGTATCTCAGTTCGGTGTAGGTCGTTCGCT
CCAAGCTGGGCTGTGTGCACGAACCCCCCGTTCAGCCCGACCGCTGCGCCTTATCCGGTAACTATCGTCT
TGAGTCCAACCCGGTAAGACACGACTTATCGCCACTGGCAGCAGCCACTGGTAACAGGATTAGCAGAGCG
AGGTATGTAGGCGGTGCTACAGAGTTCTTGAAGTGGTGGCCTAACTACGGCTACACTAGAAGAACAGTAT
TTGGTATCTGCGCTCTGCTGAAGCCAGTTACCTTCGGAAAAAGAGTTGGTAGCTCTTGATCCGGCAAACA
AACCACCGCTGGTAGCGGTGGTTTTTTTGTTTGCAAGCAGCAGATTACGCGCAGAAAAAAAGGATCTCAA
GAAGATCCTTTGATCTTTTCTACGGGGTCTGACGCTCAGTGGAACGAAAACTCACGTTAAGGGATTTTGG
TCATGAGATTATCAAAAAGGATCTTCACCTAGATCCTTTCTCGAGCTTTCGGAGTGAGATGGAGTGGCCA
CTGTGGAACTGGGCCTAGCATCGCGATAAGCTCTAGAGGGACAGCCCCCCCCCAAAGCCCCCAGGGATGT
AATTACGTCCCTCCCCCGCTAGGGGGCAGCAGCGAGCCGCCCGGGGCTCCGCTCCGGTCCGGCGCTCCCC
CCGCATCCCCGAGCCGGCAGCGTGCGGGGACAGCCCGGGCACGGGGAAGGTGGCACGGGATCGCTTTCCT
CTGAACGCTTCTCGCTGCTCTTTGAGCCTGCAGACACCTGGGGGGATACGGGGAAAAAGCTTTAGGCTGA
AAGAGAGATTTAGAATGACAGAATCATAGAACGGCCTGCGTACGGATGGGGCTCTAGCTCTAGAGCTTGA
TATCGAATTCCTGCAGCCCCGCTAGAGGGACAGCCCCCCCCCAAAGCCCCCAGGGATGTAATTACGTCCC
TCCCCCGCTAGGGGGCAGCAGCGAGCCGCCCGGGGCTCCGCTCCGGTCCGGCGCTCCCCCCGCATCCCCG
AGCCGGCAGCGTGCGGGGACAGCCCGGGCACGGGGAAGGTGGCACGGGATCGCTTTCCTCTGAACGCTTC
TCGCTGCTCTTTGAGCCTGCAGACACCTGGGGGGATACGGGGAAAAAGCTTTAGGCTGAAAGAGAGATTT
AGAATGACAGAATCATAGAACGGCCTGGGCGCGCCTGGTGGCGAACGATCAACAGACGGGAGATCTACTA
TTGGGACAGCAGAGATCCAGTTGGTAATGGCTTGTCGACGACGGCGGTCTCCGTCGTCAGGATCATAGGT
GCCACC
